Addgene plasmid #153688: pGBW-m4252834
Purpose: Mammalian expression plasmid for SARS-CoV-2 ORF7b
Depositing lab: Ginkgo Bioworks & Benjie Chen. Depositing organization: Ginkgo Bioworks.
Backbone
  Vector backbone: pTwist_CMV_Puro_6 with AarI site removed
  Backbone size w/o insert (bp): 6080
  Vector type: Mammalian Expression
  Selectable markers: Puromycin
Growth in bacteria
  Bacterial resistance: Ampicillin, 100 μg/mL
  Growth temperature: 37°C
  Growth strain: DH5alpha
  Copy number: High Copy
Gene/Insert
  Gene/Insert name: SARS-CoV-2 ORF7b
  Species: Severe acute respiratory syndrome coronavirus 2
  Insert size (bp): 125
  Mutation: wt
  Entrez Gene: ORF7b (a.k.a. GU280_gp08)
  Promoter: CMV
  Tag / fusion protein: Cleavable TEV;3xFlag (C terminal on backbone)
  Cloning method: Unknown
Resource information
  A portion of this plasmid was derived from a plasmid made by: GinkgoBioworks
Depositor comments: NCBI reference sequence: 43740574
How to cite: pGBW-m4252834 was a gift from Ginkgo Bioworks & Benjie Chen (Addgene plasmid # 153688 ; http://n2t.net/addgene:153688 ; RRID:Addgene_153688)
