[The description below was written by a language model from this plasmid's Addgene catalogue record and pLannotate feature annotations shown in this document.]
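Description:
pGBW-m4252834 is a mammalian expression plasmid for the wild-type ORF7b accessory protein of SARS-CoV-2, built on the pTwist_CMV_Puro_6 backbone from which an AarI site has been removed. It is maintained in E. coli through a high-copy ColE1/pUC-type origin and an ampicillin resistance (β-lactamase) gene. For selection in mammalian cells it carries a separate cassette in which the human ubiquitin C promoter drives puromycin N-acetyltransferase, closed by a synthetic polyadenylation signal. The sequenced record is about 6.3 kb.

The short ORF7b coding sequence (annotated as NS7B_SARS2) lies downstream of the CMV immediate-early enhancer and promoter. According to the catalogue, it is fused at its C terminus to a backbone-encoded TEV protease cleavage site followed by a 3xFLAG epitope. The feature table picks up only a FLAG fragment in this position and does not annotate the TEV site. The tag would allow detection or affinity capture of the small viral protein, with the option of removing the tag by TEV cleavage. An SV40 polyadenylation signal is annotated just beyond the tag, although on the opposite strand to the ORF. The expression region is bracketed by 5' and 3' β-globin insulator elements together with bacterial rrnG and T7 terminators and an additional synthetic poly(A) signal, an arrangement that generally serves to isolate a cassette from transcriptional read-through and neighbouring elements. Small β-lactamase and SV40 large T antigen fragments in the table appear to be backbone remnants rather than functional genes. The record gives the purpose simply as mammalian expression of SARS-CoV-2 ORF7b, and the cloning method is not stated.
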