Features (pLannotate 1.2.2; 20 found; start..end, strand, type, name):
     29..889     -  CDS            AmpR: β-lactamase; bla; confers resistance to ampicillin, carbenicillin, and related antibiotics
   1155..1203    -  polyA_signal   poly(A) signal: synthetic polyadenylation signal
   1232..1829    -  CDS            PuroR (fragment): puromycin N-acetyltransferase; pac from Streptomyces; confers resistance to puromycin
   1833..3042    -  promoter       UbC promoter: human ubiquitin C promoter
   3306..3370    +  CDS            bla(M) (fragment): β-lactamase lacking the signal sequence; bla(M); allows cytosolic expression of β-lactamase
   3542..4130    +  rep_origin     ori: high-copy-number ColE1/pMB1/pBR322/pUC origin of replication
   4356..4427    -  misc_feature   3' β-globin insulator: insulator downstream of the human β-globin locus (Farrell et al., 2002)
   4472..4608    -  terminator     rrnG terminator: transcription terminator from the E. coli ribosomal RNA rrnG operon (Albrechtsen et al., 1991)
   4638..4684    -  terminator     T7 terminator: transcription terminator for bacteriophage T7 RNA polymerase
   4707..4776    +  CDS            large T antigen (fragment): large T antigen from SV40 (simian virus 40)
   4799..4920    +  polyA_signal   SV40 poly(A) signal: SV40 polyadenylation signal
   4974..4996    -  CDS            FLAG (fragment): FLAG® epitope tag, followed by an enterokinase cleavage site
   5063..5191    -  CDS            NS7B_SARS2: Experimental evidence at protein level: Swiss-Prot protein existence level 1. From Severe acute respiratory syndrome coronavirus 2 (2019-nCoV) (SARS-CoV-2).
   5266..5317    -  promoter       CMVd2 promoter: truncated human cytomegalovirus (CMV) immediate early promoter that yields moderately reduced expression relative to the full-length promoter
   5380..5397    +  promoter       CMV promoter (fragment): human cytomegalovirus (CMV) immediate early promoter
   5470..5773    -  enhancer       CMV enhancer: human cytomegalovirus immediate early enhancer
   5854..5902    +  polyA_signal   poly(A) signal: synthetic polyadenylation signal
   5920..5966    +  terminator     T7 terminator: transcription terminator for bacteriophage T7 RNA polymerase
   5971..6042    -  misc_feature   5' β-globin insulator: insulator upstream of the human β-globin locus (Farrell et al., 2002)
   6194..16      -  terminator     rrnG terminator (across the origin): transcription terminator from the E. coli ribosomal RNA rrnG operon (Albrechtsen et al., 1991)
>Addgene plasmid #153688 | pGBW-m4252834 | addgene full sequence | sequence record 300694 | Ginkgo NGS Result
TTTTCTGCGCCAATGCACCTAGAATCGGTTACCAATGCTTAATCAGTGAGGCACCTATCTCAGCGATCTG
TCTATTTCGTTCATCCATAGTTGCCTGACTCCCCGTCGTGTAGATAACTACGATACGGGAGGGCTTACCA
TCTGGCCCCAGTGCTGCAATGATACCGCGAGACCCACGCTCACCGGCTCCAGATTTATCAGCAATAAACC
AGCCAGCCGGAAGGGCCGAGCGCAGAAGTGGTCCTGCAACTTTATCCGCCTCCATCCAGTCTATCAACTG
TTGCCGGGAAGCTAGAGTAAGTAGTTCGCCAGTTAATAGTTTACGCAAGGTTGTTGCCATTGCTACAGGC
ATCGTGGTGTCACGCTCGTCGTTTGGTATGGCTTCATTCAGCTCCGGTTCCCAACGATCAAGGCGAGTTA
CATGATCCCCCATGTTGTGCAAAAAAGCGGTTAGCTCCTTCGGTCCTCCAATCGTTGTCAGAAGTAAGTT
GGCCGCAGTGTTATCACTCATGGTTATGGCAGCACTGCATAATTCTCTTACTGTCATGCCATCCGTAAGA
TGCTTTTCTGTGACTGGTGAATACTCAACCAAGTCATTCTGAGAATAGTGTATGCGGCGACCGAGTTGCT
CTTGCCCGGCGTCAATACGGGATAATACCGCGCCACATAGCAGAACTTTAAAAGTGCTCATCATTGGAAA
GCGTTCTTCGGGGCGAAAACTCTCAAGGATCTTACCGCTGTTGAGATCCAGTTCGATGTAACCCACTCGC
GCACCCAACTGATCTTCAGCATCTTTTACTTTCACCAGCGTTTCTGGGTGAGCAAAAACAGGAAGGCAAA
ATGCCGCAAAAAAGGGAATAAGGGCGACACGGAAATGTTGAATACTCATGCGAAAGCCTCCTGCTGATCC
TGTCTCTTGATAGATGTTTGCAAAAGCTAGGACTCGATTATACGTTGACCGATCAGACTATCAATATCTA
GGTTTAAACAGATCGGTACGCTGCCGTGACCAGGCTTGAGTACAATATCTGACGATTGGACTTCCTGGGT
CCCAAGCTGGATTCCGACTGGCTGACTGCCAAGCAACGATATGGATCGTCGAGACTCGCACTGAGAGGAT
CGTTCTCGGTACACCAGGCGCGCCTAGCGTTACACACACAAAAAACCAACACACATCCATCTTCGATGGA
TAGCGATTTTATTATCTAAGACTAGGCTTACATACTAGCCTAGGCACCGGGCTTGCGGGTCATGCACCAG
GTGCGCGGTCCTTCGGGCACCTCGACGTCGGCGGTGACGGTGAAGCCGAGCCGCTCGTAGAAGGGGAGGT
TGCGGGGCGCGGAGGTCTCCAGGAAGGCGGGCACCCCGGCGCGCTCGGCGGCCTCCACTCCGGGGAGCAC
GACGGCGCTGCCCAGACCCTTGCCCTGGTGGTCGGGCGAGACGCCGACGGTGGCCAGGAACCACGCGGGC
TCCTTGGGCCGGTGCGGCGCCAGGAGGCCCTCCATCTGTTGCTGCGCGGCCAGCCGGGAACCGCTCAACT
CGGCCATGCGCGGGCCGATCTCGGCGAACACCGCCCCCGCTTCGACGCTCTCCGGCGTGGTCCAGACCGC
CACCGCGGCGCCGTCGTCCGCGACCCACACCTTGCCGATGTCGAGCCCGACGCGCGTGAGGAAGAGTTCT
TGCAGCTCGGTGACCCGCTCGATGTGGCGGTCCGGATCGACGGTGTGGCGCGTGGCGGGGTAGTCGGCGA
ACGCGGCGGCGAGGGTGCGTACGGCCCTGGGGACGTCGTCGCGGGTGGCGAGGCGCACCGTGGGCTTGTA
CTCGGTCATGTTGTCTAACAAAAAAGCCAAAAACGGCCAGAATTTAGCGGACAATTTACAAGTCTAACAC
TGAAAATTACATATTGACCCAAATGATTACATTTCAAAAGGTGCCTAAAAAACTTCACAAAACACACTCG
CCAACCCCGAGCGCATAGTTCAAAACCGGAGCTTCAGCTACTTAAGAAGATAGGTACATAAAACCGACCA
AAGAAACTGACGCCTCACTTATCCCTCCCCTCACCAGAGGTCCGGCGCCTGTCGATTCAGGAGAGCCTAC
CCTAGGCCCGAACCCTGCGTCCTGCGACGGAGAAAAGCCTACCGCACACCTACCGGCTGGTGGCCCCACC
CTGCATTATAAGCCAACAGAACGGGTGACGTCACGACACGACGAGGGCGCGCGCTCCCAAAGGTACGGGT
GCACTGCCCAACGGCACCGCCATAACTGCCGCCCCCGCAACAGACGACAAACCGAGTTCTCCAGTCAGTG
ACAAACTTCACGTCAGGGTCCCCAGATGGTGCCCAGCCCATCTCACCCGAATAAGAGCTTTCCCGCATTA
GCGAAGGGCTCAAGACCTTGGGTTCTTGCCGCCCACCATGCCCCCCACCTTGTTTCAACGACCTCACAGC
CCGCCTCACAAGCGTCTTCCATTCAAGACTCGGGAACAGCCGCCATTTTGCTGCGCTCCCCCCAACCCCC
AGTTCAGGGCAACCTTGCTCGCGGACCCAGACTACAGCCCTTGGCGGTCTCTCCACACGCTTCCGTCCCA
CCGAGCGGCCCGGCGGCCACGAAAGCCCCGGCCAGCCCAGCAGCCCGCTACTCACCAAGTGACGATCACA
GCGATCCACAAACAAGAACCGCGACCCAAATCCCGGCTGCGACGGAACTAGCTGTGCCACACCCGGCGCG
TCCTTATATAATCATCGGCGTTCACCGCCCCACGGAGATCCCTCCGCAGAATCGCCGAGAAGGGACTACT
TTTCCTCGCCTGTTCCGCTCTCTGGAAAGAAAACCAGTGCCCTAGAGTCACCCAAGTCCCGTCCTAAAAT
GTCCTTCTGCTGATACTGGGGTTCTAAGGCCGAGTCTTATGAGCAGCGGGCCGCTGTCCTGAGCGTCCGG
GCGGAAGGATCAGGACGCTCCTGCGCCCTTCGTCTGACGTGGCAGCGCTCGCCGTGACGAGGGGGGCGCC
CGCGGGAGGCGCCAAAACCCGGCGCGGAGGCCAGGCGCGCCCCGATTTCGATATTCCTCGGATCTCGGAT
AGATCGGGATTGAGGATGTAGGTTGAACTTCTCTCGGGTGATCCCGATCTCGGATATTCGGGATTGGAGT
AATACCTGGCGATAGGCGCTGCCAAGCAATAGCCAAGGCGCAAGGCCGGCCAAGAGACTTGCGATAGTTC
GTTCGAGAGGTAGCCTGCAAGATGGATCGGACGAAAGGTTTGAAGATTTTCCGACGAGGGCCTTGGAGAG
TTCGGAAATTTAAATGCAACTATGGATGAACGAAATAGACAGATCGCTGAGATAGGTGCCTCACTGATTA
AGCATTGGTAACTGTCAGACCAAGTTTACTCATATATACTTTAGATTGATTTAAAACTTCATTTTTAATT
TAAAAGGATCTAGGTGAAGATCCTTTTTGATAATCTCATGACCAAAATCCCTTAACGTGAGTTTTCGTTC
CACTGAGCGTCAGACCCCGTAGAAAAGATCAAAGGATCTTCTTGAGATCCTTTTTTTCTGCGCGTAATCT
GCTGCTTGCAAACAAAAAAACCACCGCTACCAGCGGTGGTTTGTTTGCCGGATCAAGAGCTACCAACTCT
TTTTCCGAAGGTAACTGGCTTCAGCAGAGCGCAGATACCAAATACTGTTCTTCTAGTGTAGCCGTAGTTA
GGCCACCACTTCAAGAACTCTGTAGCACCGCCTACATACCTCGCTCTGCTAATCCTGTTACCAGTGGCTG
CTGCCAGTGGCGATAAGTCGTGTCTTACCGGGTTGGACTCAAGACGATAGTTACCGGATAAGGCGCAGCG
GTCGGGCTGAACGGGGGGTTCGTGCACACAGCCCAGCTTGGAGCGAACGACCTACACCGAACTGAGATAC
CTACAGCGTGAGCTATGAGAAAGCGCCACGCTTCCCGAAGGGAGAAAGGCGGACAGGTATCCGGTAAGCG
GCAGGGTCGGAACAGGAGAGCGCACGAGGGAGCTTCCAGGGGGAAACGCCTGGTATCTTTATAGTCCTGT
CGGGTTTCGCCACCTCTGACTTGAGCGTCGATTTTTGTGATGCTCGTCAGGGGGGCGGAGCCTATGGAAA
AACGCCAGCAACGCGGCCTTTTTACGGTTCCTGGCCTTTTGCTGGCCTTTTGCTCACATGATTTAAATGA
AACTCGTAATCGGAGAACGGGTGCAATAGCAAGGACCAGATCGAACTTGACTGACGCAATTCTGAGCGTA
GTCGAAACCCAGACAAGTCGATCTCGCCAAGTAGCTGACTTGACTGGTTAATTAAGTTTCGATAGCCCAA
GGTAACCAATGAGATTAGGGAGGGAAGAAAGTTTGATGAACTACTTCTGACCCCTAGTGGTGTCCAGAAA
AGACCATTAAAGGAATGTCTTGATCGAAATCGAGAGATCGCCTGCAGGATAGCTGACGACCTTAAGGATA
AATTTCTGGTAAGGAGGACACGTATGGAAGTGGGCAAGTTGGGGAAGCCGTATCCGTTGCTGAATCTGGC
ATATGTGGGAGTATAAGACGCGCAGCGTCGCATCAGGCATTTTTTTCTGCGCCAATGCCGGTAGATAGCA
ATCCGGCCCGAGGGGCACAAAAAACCCCTCAAGACCCGTTTAGAGGCCCCAAGGGGTTATGCTACGATAC
CGATAGAGATGGGCCAATACCACATTTGTAGAGGTTTTACTTGCTTTAAAAAACCTCCCACACCTCCCCC
TGAACCTGAAACATAAAATGAATGCAATTGTTGTTGTTAACTTGTTTATTGCAGCTTATAATGGTTACAA
ATAAAGCAATAGCATCACAAATTTCACAAATAAAGCATTTTTTTCACTGCATTCTAGTTGTGGTTTGTCC
AAACTCATCAATGTATCTTATCATGTCTGTGAGCTGAAGGTACGCTGTATCTCAGTCAGTCAAGCTAGCT
TATTTGTCATCGTCGTCCTTGTAATCAATGTCATGATCTTTGTAGTCTCCATCGTGGTCCTTATAATCCA
TCGACTGAAAGTAAAGGTTTTCGGCGTGACAAGTTTCATTATGATCTTGCAGTTCAAGTGAGAACCAAAA
GATAATAAGCATAATTAAAACAAGGAATAGCAGAAAGGCTAAAAAGCACAAATAGAAGTCAATTAATGAA
AGTTCAATCATGGTGGCGGCCGCTGGCGGGTGTGTCGAGTGGATGGTAGGATCGACAAAGATCTGATCTG
ACGGTTCACTAAACCAGCTCTGCTTATATAGACCTCCCACCGTACACGCCTACCGCCCATTTGCGTCAAT
GGGGCGGAGTTGTTACGACATTTTGGAAAGTCCCGTTGATTTTGGTGCCAAAACAAACTCCCATTGACGT
CAATGGGGTGGAGACTTGGAAATCCCCGTGAGTCAAACCGCTATCCACGCCCATTGATGTACTGCCAAAA
CCGCATCAGCATGGTAATAGCGATGACTAATACGTAGATGTACTGCCAAGTAGGAAAGTCCCATAAGGTC
ATGTACTGGGCATAATGCCAGGCGGGCCATTTACCGTCATTGACGTCAATAGGGGGCGTACTTGGCATAT
GATACACTTGATGTACTGCCAAGTGGGCAGTTTACCGTAAATACTCCACCCATTGACGTCAATGGAAAGT
CCCTATTGGCGTTACTATGGGAACATACGTCATTATTGACGTCAATGGGCGGGGGTCGTTGGGCGGTCAG
CCAGGCGGGCCATTTACCGTAAGTTATGTAACGCGGAACTCCATATATGGGCTATGAACTAATGACCCCG
TAATTGATTACTAGATCTGGCTACACTCGATCAGCAGTTAGATAATAAAATCGCTATCCATCGAAGATGG
ATGTGTGTTGGTTTTTTGTGTGTGTAACGCAACGATTGATAGCATAACCCCTTGGGGCCTCTAAACGGGT
CTTGAGGGGTTTTTTGAATTGAGAGGTAGCTGAAGCTGCTGTTATGACCACTAGAGGGAAGAAGATACCT
GTGGAGCTAATGGTCCAAGATGTCGGGAGCCGCGATCGCTGCCAAAAAGGTAAGCTGACGATAGCTGACG
AGATTCGATGCCCGACGAGCAAATGAGCGCCACGGCTGTTCGCGTAAGCTCGAAACGACGGAGATTCGAT
AGAGCCAGAGTCGAGTTTAAACGATTCGGGATCTTAAGGATAAATTTCTGGTAAGGAGGACACGTATGGA
AGTGGGCAAGTTGGGGAAGCCGTATCCGTTGCTGAATCTGGCATATGTGGGAGTATAAGACGCGCAGCGT
CGCATCAGGCATTT
